>Addgene plasmid #233897 | pLentiCRISPR-v1-sgNADK2 | addgene full sequence | sequence record 466428 | Addgene NGS Result
TAATGTGAGTTAGCTCACTCATTAGGCACCCCAGGCTTTACACTTTATGCTTCCGGCTCGTATGTTGTGT
GGAATTGTGAGCGGATAACAATTTCACACAGGAAACAGCTATGACCATGATTACGCCAAGCGCGCAATTA
ACCCTCACTAAAGGGAACAAAAGCTGGAGCTGCAAGCTTAATGTAGTCTTATGCAATACTCTTGTAGTCT
TGCAACATGGTAACGATGAGTTAGCAACATGCCTTACAAGGAGAGAAAAAGCACCGTGCATGCCGATTGG
TGGAAGTAAGGTGGTACGATCGTGCCTTATTAGGAAGGCAACAGACGGGTCTGACATGGATTGGACGAAC
CACTGAATTGCCGCATTGCAGAGATATTGTATTTAAGTGCCTAGCTCGATACATAAACGGGTCTCTCTGG
TTAGACCAGATCTGAGCCTGGGAGCTCTCTGGCTAACTAGGGAACCCACTGCTTAAGCCTCAATAAAGCT
TGCCTTGAGTGCTTCAAGTAGTGTGTGCCCGTCTGTTGTGTGACTCTGGTAACTAGAGATCCCTCAGACC
CTTTTAGTCAGTGTGGAAAATCTCTAGCAGTGGCGCCCGAACAGGGACTTGAAAGCGAAAGGGAAACCAG
AGGAGCTCTCTCGACGCAGGACTCGGCTTGCTGAAGCGCGCACGGCAAGAGGCGAGGGGCGGCGACTGGT
GAGTACGCCAAAAATTTTGACTAGCGGAGGCTAGAAGGAGAGAGATGGGTGCGAGAGCGTCAGTATTAAG
CGGGGGAGAATTAGATCGCGATGGGAAAAAATTCGGTTAAGGCCAGGGGGAAAGAAAAAATATAAATTAA
AACATATAGTATGGGCAAGCAGGGAGCTAGAACGATTCGCAGTTAATCCTGGCCTGTTAGAAACATCAGA
AGGCTGTAGACAAATACTGGGACAGCTACAACCATCCCTTCAGACAGGATCAGAAGAACTTAGATCATTA
TATAATACAGTAGCAACCCTCTATTGTGTGCATCAAAGGATAGAGATAAAAGACACCAAGGAAGCTTTAG
ACAAGATAGAGGAAGAGCAAAACAAAAGTAAGACCACCGCACAGCAAGCGGCCGCTGATCTTCAGACCTG
GAGGAGGAGATATGAGGGACAATTGGAGAAGTGAATTATATAAATATAAAGTAGTAAAAATTGAACCATT
AGGAGTAGCACCCACCAAGGCAAAGAGAAGAGTGGTGCAGAGAGAAAAAAGAGCAGTGGGAATAGGAGCT
TTGTTCCTTGGGTTCTTGGGAGCAGCAGGAAGCACTATGGGCGCAGCGTCAATGACGCTGACGGTACAGG
CCAGACAATTATTGTCTGGTATAGTGCAGCAGCAGAACAATTTGCTGAGGGCTATTGAGGCGCAACAGCA
TCTGTTGCAACTCACAGTCTGGGGCATCAAGCAGCTCCAGGCAAGAATCCTGGCTGTGGAAAGATACCTA
AAGGATCAACAGCTCCTGGGGATTTGGGGTTGCTCTGGAAAACTCATTTGCACCACTGCTGTGCCTTGGA
ATGCTAGTTGGAGTAATAAATCTCTGGAACAGATTTGGAATCACACGACCTGGATGGAGTGGGACAGAGA
AATTAACAATTACACAAGCTTAATACACTCCTTAATTGAAGAATCGCAAAACCAGCAAGAAAAGAATGAA
CAAGAATTATTGGAATTAGATAAATGGGCAAGTTTGTGGAATTGGTTTAACATAACAAATTGGCTGTGGT
ATATAAAATTATTCATAATGATAGTAGGAGGCTTGGTAGGTTTAAGAATAGTTTTTGCTGTACTTTCTAT
AGTGAATAGAGTTAGGCAGGGATATTCACCATTATCGTTTCAGACCCACCTCCCAACCCCGAGGGGACCC
AGAGAGGGCCTATTTCCCATGATTCCTTCATATTTGCATATACGATACAAGGCTGTTAGAGAGATAATTA
GAATTAATTTGACTGTAAACACAAAGATATTAGTACAAAATACGTGACGTAGAAAGTAATAATTTCTTGG
GTAGTTTGCAGTTTTAAAATTATGTTTTAAAATGGACTATCATATGCTTACCGTAACTTGAAAGTATTTC
GATTTCTTGGCTTTATATATCTTGTGGAAAGGACGAAACACCGCTGCTCGAACTCGTACCGGGGTTTTAG
AGCTAGAAATAGCAAGTTAAAATAAGGCTAGTCCGTTATCAACTTGAAAAAGTGGCACCGAGTCGGTGCT
TTTTTGAATTCTAGATCTTGAGACAAATGGCAGTATTCATCCACAATTTTAAAAGAAAAGGGGGGATTGG
GGGGTACAGTGCAGGGGAAAGAATAGTAGACATAATAGCAACAGACATACAAACTAAAGAATTACAAAAA
CAAATTACAAAAATTCAAAATTTTCGGGTTTATTACAGGGACAGCAGAGATCCACTTTGGCGCCGGCTCG
AGTGGCTCCGGTGCCCGTCAGTGGGCAGAGCGCACATCGCCCACAGTCCCCGAGAAGTTGGGGGGAGGGG
TCGGCAATTGAACCGGTGCCTAGAGAAGGTGGCGCGGGGTAAACTGGGAAAGTGATGTCGTGTACTGGCT
CCGCCTTTTTCCCGAGGGTGGGGGAGAACCGTATATAAGTGCAGTAGTCGCCGTGAACGTTCTTTTTCGC
AACGGGTTTGCCGCCAGAACACAGGTGTCGTGACGCGGGATCCGCCACCATGGATTACAAAGACGATGAC
GATAAGATGGCCCCAAAGAAGAAGCGGAAGGTCGGTATCCACGGAGTCCCAGCAGCCGACAAGAAGTACA
GCATCGGCCTGGACATCGGCACCAACTCTGTGGGCTGGGCCGTGATCACCGACGAGTACAAGGTGCCCAG
CAAGAAATTCAAGGTGCTGGGCAACACCGACCGGCACAGCATCAAGAAGAACCTGATCGGAGCCCTGCTG
TTCGACAGCGGCGAAACAGCCGAGGCCACCCGGCTGAAGAGAACCGCCAGAAGAAGATACACCAGACGGA
AGAACCGGATCTGCTATCTGCAAGAGATCTTCAGCAACGAGATGGCCAAGGTGGACGACAGCTTCTTCCA
CAGACTGGAAGAGTCCTTCCTGGTGGAAGAGGATAAGAAGCACGAGCGGCACCCCATCTTCGGCAACATC
GTGGACGAGGTGGCCTACCACGAGAAGTACCCCACCATCTACCACCTGAGAAAGAAACTGGTGGACAGCA
CCGACAAGGCCGACCTGCGGCTGATCTATCTGGCCCTGGCCCACATGATCAAGTTCCGGGGCCACTTCCT
GATCGAGGGCGACCTGAACCCCGACAACAGCGACGTGGACAAGCTGTTCATCCAGCTGGTGCAGACCTAC
AACCAGCTGTTCGAGGAAAACCCCATCAACGCCAGCGGCGTGGACGCCAAGGCCATCCTGTCTGCCAGAC
TGAGCAAGAGCAGACGGCTGGAAAATCTGATCGCCCAGCTGCCCGGCGAGAAGAAGAATGGCCTGTTCGG
AAACCTGATTGCCCTGAGCCTGGGCCTGACCCCCAACTTCAAGAGCAACTTCGACCTGGCCGAGGATGCC
AAACTGCAGCTGAGCAAGGACACCTACGACGACGACCTGGACAACCTGCTGGCCCAGATCGGCGACCAGT
ACGCCGACCTGTTTCTGGCCGCCAAGAACCTGTCCGACGCCATCCTGCTGAGCGACATCCTGAGAGTGAA
CACCGAGATCACCAAGGCCCCCCTGAGCGCCTCTATGATCAAGAGATACGACGAGCACCACCAGGACCTG
ACCCTGCTGAAAGCTCTCGTGCGGCAGCAGCTGCCTGAGAAGTACAAAGAGATTTTCTTCGACCAGAGCA
AGAACGGCTACGCCGGCTACATTGACGGCGGAGCCAGCCAGGAAGAGTTCTACAAGTTCATCAAGCCCAT
CCTGGAAAAGATGGACGGCACCGAGGAACTGCTCGTGAAGCTGAACAGAGAGGACCTGCTGCGGAAGCAG
CGGACCTTCGACAACGGCAGCATCCCCCACCAGATCCACCTGGGAGAGCTGCACGCCATTCTGCGGCGGC
AGGAAGATTTTTACCCATTCCTGAAGGACAACCGGGAAAAGATCGAGAAGATCCTGACCTTCCGCATCCC
CTACTACGTGGGCCCTCTGGCCAGGGGAAACAGCAGATTCGCCTGGATGACCAGAAAGAGCGAGGAAACC
ATCACCCCCTGGAACTTCGAGGAAGTGGTGGACAAGGGCGCTTCCGCCCAGAGCTTCATCGAGCGGATGA
CCAACTTCGATAAGAACCTGCCCAACGAGAAGGTGCTGCCCAAGCACAGCCTGCTGTACGAGTACTTCAC
CGTGTATAACGAGCTGACCAAAGTGAAATACGTGACCGAGGGAATGAGAAAGCCCGCCTTCCTGAGCGGC
GAGCAGAAAAAGGCCATCGTGGACCTGCTGTTCAAGACCAACCGGAAAGTGACCGTGAAGCAGCTGAAAG
AGGACTACTTCAAGAAAATCGAGTGCTTCGACTCCGTGGAAATCTCCGGCGTGGAAGATCGGTTCAACGC
CTCCCTGGGCACATACCACGATCTGCTGAAAATTATCAAGGACAAGGACTTCCTGGACAATGAGGAAAAC
GAGGACATTCTGGAAGATATCGTGCTGACCCTGACACTGTTTGAGGACAGAGAGATGATCGAGGAACGGC
TGAAAACCTATGCCCACCTGTTCGACGACAAAGTGATGAAGCAGCTGAAGCGGCGGAGATACACCGGCTG
GGGCAGGCTGAGCCGGAAGCTGATCAACGGCATCCGGGACAAGCAGTCCGGCAAGACAATCCTGGATTTC
CTGAAGTCCGACGGCTTCGCCAACAGAAACTTCATGCAGCTGATCCACGACGACAGCCTGACCTTTAAAG
AGGACATCCAGAAAGCCCAGGTGTCCGGCCAGGGCGATAGCCTGCACGAGCACATTGCCAATCTGGCCGG
CAGCCCCGCCATTAAGAAGGGCATCCTGCAGACAGTGAAGGTGGTGGACGAGCTCGTGAAAGTGATGGGC
CGGCACAAGCCCGAGAACATCGTGATCGAAATGGCCAGAGAGAACCAGACCACCCAGAAGGGACAGAAGA
ACAGCCGCGAGAGAATGAAGCGGATCGAAGAGGGCATCAAAGAGCTGGGCAGCCAGATCCTGAAAGAACA
CCCCGTGGAAAACACCCAGCTGCAGAACGAGAAGCTGTACCTGTACTACCTGCAGAATGGGCGGGATATG
TACGTGGACCAGGAACTGGACATCAACCGGCTGTCCGACTACGATGTGGACCATATCGTGCCTCAGAGCT
TTCTGAAGGACGACTCCATCGACAACAAGGTGCTGACCAGAAGCGACAAGAACCGGGGCAAGAGCGACAA
CGTGCCCTCCGAAGAGGTCGTGAAGAAGATGAAGAACTACTGGCGGCAGCTGCTGAACGCCAAGCTGATT
ACCCAGAGAAAGTTCGACAATCTGACCAAGGCCGAGAGAGGCGGCCTGAGCGAACTGGATAAGGCCGGCT
TCATCAAGAGACAGCTGGTGGAAACCCGGCAGATCACAAAGCACGTGGCACAGATCCTGGACTCCCGGAT
GAACACTAAGTACGACGAGAATGACAAGCTGATCCGGGAAGTGAAAGTGATCACCCTGAAGTCCAAGCTG
GTGTCCGATTTCCGGAAGGATTTCCAGTTTTACAAAGTGCGCGAGATCAACAACTACCACCACGCCCACG
ACGCCTACCTGAACGCCGTCGTGGGAACCGCCCTGATCAAAAAGTACCCTAAGCTGGAAAGCGAGTTCGT
GTACGGCGACTACAAGGTGTACGACGTGCGGAAGATGATCGCCAAGAGCGAGCAGGAAATCGGCAAGGCT
ACCGCCAAGTACTTCTTCTACAGCAACATCATGAACTTTTTCAAGACCGAGATTACCCTGGCCAACGGCG
AGATCCGGAAGCGGCCTCTGATCGAGACAAACGGCGAAACCGGGGAGATCGTGTGGGATAAGGGCCGGGA
TTTTGCCACCGTGCGGAAAGTGCTGAGCATGCCCCAAGTGAATATCGTGAAAAAGACCGAGGTGCAGACA
GGCGGCTTCAGCAAAGAGTCTATCCTGCCCAAGAGGAACAGCGATAAGCTGATCGCCAGAAAGAAGGACT
GGGACCCTAAGAAGTACGGCGGCTTCGACAGCCCCACCGTGGCCTATTCTGTGCTGGTGGTGGCCAAAGT
GGAAAAGGGCAAGTCCAAGAAACTGAAGAGTGTGAAAGAGCTGCTGGGGATCACCATCATGGAAAGAAGC
AGCTTCGAGAAGAATCCCATCGACTTTCTGGAAGCCAAGGGCTACAAAGAAGTGAAAAAGGACCTGATCA
TCAAGCTGCCTAAGTACTCCCTGTTCGAGCTGGAAAACGGCCGGAAGAGAATGCTGGCCTCTGCCGGCGA
ACTGCAGAAGGGAAACGAACTGGCCCTGCCCTCCAAATATGTGAACTTCCTGTACCTGGCCAGCCACTAT
GAGAAGCTGAAGGGCTCCCCCGAGGATAATGAGCAGAAACAGCTGTTTGTGGAACAGCACAAGCACTACC
TGGACGAGATCATCGAGCAGATCAGCGAGTTCTCCAAGAGAGTGATCCTGGCCGACGCTAATCTGGACAA
AGTGCTGTCCGCCTACAACAAGCACCGGGATAAGCCCATCAGAGAGCAGGCCGAGAATATCATCCACCTG
TTTACCCTGACCAATCTGGGAGCCCCTGCCGCCTTCAAGTACTTTGACACCACCATCGACCGGAAGAGGT
ACACCAGCACCAAAGAGGTGCTGGACGCCACCCTGATCCACCAGAGCATCACCGGCCTGTACGAGACACG
GATCGACCTGTCTCAGCTGGGAGGCGACAAGCGTCCTGCTGCTACTAAGAAAGCTGGTCAAGCTAAGAAA
AAGAAAGCTAGCGGCAGCGGCGCCACCAACTTCAGCCTGCTGAAGCAGGCCGGCGACGTGGAGGAGAACC
CCGGCCCCATGACCGAGTACAAGCCCACGGTGCGCCTCGCCACCCGCGACGACGTCCCCAGGGCCGTACG
CACCCTCGCCGCCGCGTTCGCCGACTACCCCGCCACGCGCCACACCGTCGATCCGGACCGCCACATCGAG
CGGGTCACCGAGCTGCAAGAACTCTTCCTCACGCGCGTCGGGCTCGACATCGGCAAGGTGTGGGTCGCGG
ACGACGGCGCCGCGGTGGCGGTCTGGACCACGCCGGAGAGCGTCGAAGCGGGGGCGGTGTTCGCCGAGAT
CGGCCCGCGCATGGCCGAGTTGAGCGGTTCCCGGCTGGCCGCGCAGCAACAGATGGAAGGCCTCCTGGCG
CCGCACCGGCCCAAGGAGCCCGCGTGGTTCCTGGCCACCGTCGGAGTCTCGCCCGACCACCAGGGCAAGG
GTCTGGGCAGCGCCGTCGTGCTCCCCGGAGTGGAGGCGGCCGAGCGCGCCGGGGTGCCCGCCTTCCTGGA
GACCTCCGCGCCCCGCAACCTCCCCTTCTACGAGCGGCTCGGCTTCACCGTCACCGCCGACGTCGAGGTG
CCCGAAGGACCGCGCACCTGGTGCATGACCCGCAAGCCCGGTGCCTGAACGCGTTAAGTCGACAATCAAC
CTCTGGATTACAAAATTTGTGAAAGATTGACTGGTATTCTTAACTATGTTGCTCCTTTTACGCTATGTGG
ATACGCTGCTTTAATGCCTTTGTATCATGCTATTGCTTCCCGTATGGCTTTCATTTTCTCCTCCTTGTAT
AAATCCTGGTTGCTGTCTCTTTATGAGGAGTTGTGGCCCGTTGTCAGGCAACGTGGCGTGGTGTGCACTG
TGTTTGCTGACGCAACCCCCACTGGTTGGGGCATTGCCACCACCTGTCAGCTCCTTTCCGGGACTTTCGC
TTTCCCCCTCCCTATTGCCACGGCGGAACTCATCGCCGCCTGCCTTGCCCGCTGCTGGACAGGGGCTCGG
CTGTTGGGCACTGACAATTCCGTGGTGTTGTCGGGGAAATCATCGTCCTTTCCTTGGCTGCTCGCCTGTG
TTGCCACCTGGATTCTGCGCGGGACGTCCTTCTGCTACGTCCCTTCGGCCCTCAATCCAGCGGACCTTCC
TTCCCGCGGCCTGCTGCCGGCTCTGCGGCCTCTTCCGCGTCTTCGCCTTCGCCCTCAGACGAGTCGGATC
TCCCTTTGGGCCGCCTCCCCGCGTCGACTTTAAGACCAATGACTTACAAGGCAGCTGTAGATCTTAGCCA
CTTTTTAAAAGAAAAGGGGGGACTGGAAGGGCTAATTCACTCCCAACGAAGACAAGATCTGCTTTTTGCT
TGTACTGGGTCTCTCTGGTTAGACCAGATCTGAGCCTGGGAGCTCTCTGGCTAACTAGGGAACCCACTGC
TTAAGCCTCAATAAAGCTTGCCTTGAGTGCTTCAAGTAGTGTGTGCCCGTCTGTTGTGTGACTCTGGTAA
CTAGAGATCCCTCAGACCCTTTTAGTCAGTGTGGAAAATCTCTAGCAGTACGTATAGTAGTTCATGTCAT
CTTATTATTCAGTATTTATAACTTGCAAAGAAATGAATATCAGAGAGTGAGAGGAACTTGTTTATTGCAG
CTTATAATGGTTACAAATAAAGCAATAGCATCACAAATTTCACAAATAAAGCATTTTTTTCACTGCATTC
TAGTTGTGGTTTGTCCAAACTCATCAATGTATCTTATCATGTCTGGCTCTAGCTATCCCGCCCCTAACTC
CGCCCATCCCGCCCCTAACTCCGCCCAGTTCCGCCCATTCTCCGCCCCATGGCTGACTAATTTTTTTTAT
TTATGCAGAGGCCGAGGCCGCCTCGGCCTCTGAGCTATTCCAGAAGTAGTGAGGAGGCTTTTTTGGAGGC
CTAGGGACGTACCCAATTCGCCCTATAGTGAGTCGTATTACGCGCGCTCACTGGCCGTCGTTTTACAACG
TCGTGACTGGGAAAACCCTGGCGTTACCCAACTTAATCGCCTTGCAGCACATCCCCCTTTCGCCAGCTGG
CGTAATAGCGAAGAGGCCCGCACCGATCGCCCTTCCCAACAGTTGCGCAGCCTGAATGGCGAATGGG
[124 nt withheld, positions 9098-9221]
C
[91 nt withheld, positions 9223-9313]
A
[49 nt withheld, positions 9315-9363]
CCTTTGACGTTGGAGTCCACGTTCTTT
[37 nt withheld, positions 9391-9427]
ACCCTATCTCGGTCTATTCTTTTGATTTATAAGGGATTTTGCCGATTTCGGCCTATTGGTTAAAAAATGA
GCTGATTTAACAAAAATTTAACGCGAATTTTAACAAAATATTAACGCTTACAATTTAGGTGGCACTTTTC
GGGGAAATGTGCGCGGAACCCCTATTTGTTTATTTTTCTAAATACATTCAAATATGTATCCGCTCATGAG
ACAATAACCCTGATAAATGCTTCAATAATATTGAAAAAGGAAGAGTATGAGTATTCAACATTTCCGTGTC
GCCCTTATTCCCTTTTTTGCGGCATTTTGCCTTCCTGTTTTTGCTCACCCAGAAACGCTGGTGAAAGTAA
AAGATGCTGAAGATCAGTTGGGTGCACGAGTGGGTTACATCGAACTGGATCTCAACAGCGGTAAGATCCT
TGAGAGTTTTCGCCCCGAAGAACGTTTTCCAATGATGAGCACTTTTAAAGTTCTGCTATGTGGCGCGGTA
TTATCCCGTATTGACGCCGGGCAAGAGCAACTCGGTCGCCGCATACACTATTCTCAGAATGACTTGGTTG
AGTACTCACCAGTCACAGAAAAGCATCTTACGGATGGCATGACAGTAAGAGAATTATGCAGTGCTGCCAT
AACCATGAGTGATAACACTGCGGCCAACTTACTTCTGACAACGATCGGAGGACCGAAGGAGCTAACCGCT
TTTTTGCACAACATGGGGGATCATGTAACTCGCCTTGATCGTTGGGAACCGGAGCTGAATGAAGCCATAC
CAAACGACGAGCGTGACACCACGATGCCTGTAGCAATGGCAACAACGTTGCGCAAACTATTAACTGGCGA
ACTACTTACTCTAGCTTCCCGGCAACAATTAATAGACTGGATGGAGGCGGATAAAGTTGCAGGACCACTT
CTGCGCTCGGCCCTTCCGGCTGGCTGGTTTATTGCTGATAAATCTGGAGCCGGTGAGCGTGGGTCTCGCG
GTATCATTGCAGCACTGGGGCCAGATGGTAAGCCCTCCCGTATCGTAGTTATCTACACGACGGGGAGTCA
GGCAACTATGGATGAACGAAATAGACAGATCGCTGAGATAGGTGCCTCACTGATTAAGCATTGGTAACTG
TCAGACCAAGTTTACTCATATATACTTTAGATTGATTTAAAACTTCATTTTTAATTTAAAAGGATCTAGG
TGAAGATCCTTTTTGATAATCTCATGACCAAAATCCCTTAACGTGAGTTTTCGTTCCACTGAGCGTCAGA
CCCCGTAGAAAAGATCAAAGGATCTTCTTGAGATCCTTTTTTTCTGCGCGTAATCTGCTGCTTGCAAACA
AAAAAACCACCGCTACCAGCGGTGGTTTGTTTGCCGGATCAAGAGCTACCAACTCTTTTTCCGAAGGTAA
CTGGCTTCAGCAGAGCGCAGATACCAAATACTGTTCTTCTAGTGTAGCCGTAGTTAGGCCACCACTTCAA
GAACTCTGTAGCACCGCCTACATACCTCGCTCTGCTAATCCTGTTACCAGTGGCTGCTGCCAGTGGCGAT
AAGTCGTGTCTTACCGGGTTGGACTCAAGACGATAGTTACCGGATAAGGCGCAGCGGTCGGGCTGAACGG
GGGGTTCGTGCACACAGCCCAGCTTGGAGCGAACGACCTACACCGAACTGAGATACCTACAGCGTGAGCT
ATGAGAAAGCGCCACGCTTCCCGAAGGGAGAAAGGCGGACAGGTATCCGGTAAGCGGCAGGGTCGGAACA
GGAGAGCGCACGAGGGAGCTTCCAGGGGGAAACGCCTGGTATCTTTATAGTCCTGTCGGGTTTCGCCACC
TCTGACTTGAGCGTCGATTTTTGTGATGCTCGTCAGGGGGGCGGAGCCTATGGAAAAACGCCAGCAACGC
GGCCTTTTTACGGTTCCTGGCCTTTTGCTGGCCTTTTGCTCACATGTTCTTTCCTGCGTTATCCCCTGAT
TCTGTGGATAACCGTATTACCGCCTTTGAGTGAGCTGATACCGCTCGCCGCAGCCGAACGACCGAGCGCA
GCGAGTCAGTGAGCGAGGAAGCGGAAGAGCGCCCAATACGCAAACCGCCTCTCCCCGCGCGTTGGCCGAT
TCATTAATGCAGCTGGCACGACAGGTTTCCCGACTGGAAAGCGGGCAGTGAGCGCAACGCAAT
Features (pLannotate 1.2.2; 29 found; start..end, strand, type, name):
      1..22      +  protein_bind   CAP binding site: CAP binding activates transcription in the presence of cAMP. E. coli catabolite activator protein
     37..67      +  promoter       lac promoter: promoter for the E. coli lac operon
     71..93      +  protein_bind   lac operator (fragment): The lac repressor binds to the lac operator to inhibit transcription in E. coli. This inhibition can be relieved by adding lactose or isopropyl-β-D-thiogalactopyranoside (IPTG). lac repressor encoded by lacI
    136..154     +  promoter       T3 promoter: promoter for bacteriophage T3 RNA polymerase
    182..408     +  promoter       RSV promoter: Rous sarcoma virus enhancer/promoter
    409..589     +  LTR            5' LTR (truncated): truncated 5' long terminal repeat (LTR) from HIV-1
    636..761     +  misc_feature   HIV-1 Ψ: packaging signal of human immunodeficiency virus type 1
    745..1108    +  CDS            HIV-1 gag (fragment): gag protein from human immunodeficiency virus 1; gag
   1254..1487    +  misc_feature   RRE: The Rev response element (RRE) of HIV-1 allows for Rev-dependent mRNA export from the nucleus to the cytoplasm.
   1864..1890    +  CDS            Rev (fragment): human immunodeficiency virus 1 (HIV-1) Rev protein; rev; enhances nuclear export of unspliced and incompletely spliced viral mRNAs
   1894..2134    +  promoter       U6 promoter: RNA polymerase III promoter for human U6 snRNA
   2164..2239    +  misc_RNA       gRNA scaffold: guide RNA scaffold for the Streptococcus pyogenes CRISPR/Cas9 system
   2287..2404    +  misc_feature   cPPT/CTS: central polypurine tract and central termination sequence of HIV-1
   2473..2684    +  promoter       EF-1α core promoter: core promoter for human elongation factor EF-1α
   2788..4389    +  CDS            Cas9(N): N-terminal portion of Streptococcus pyogenes Cas9 (Zetsche et al., 2015)
   4390..6888    +  CDS            Cas9(C): C-terminal portion of Streptococcus pyogenes Cas9 (Zetsche et al., 2015)
   7009..7608    +  CDS            PuroR (fragment): puromycin N-acetyltransferase; pac from Streptomyces; confers resistance to puromycin
   7624..8212    +  misc_feature   WPRE: woodchuck hepatitis virus posttranscriptional regulatory element
   8263..8282    +  misc_feature   cPPT/CTS (fragment): central polypurine tract and central termination sequence of HIV-1
   8284..8517    +  LTR            3' LTR (ΔU3): self-inactivating 3' long terminal repeat (LTR) from HIV-1
   8595..8716    +  polyA_signal   SV40 poly(A) signal: SV40 polyadenylation signal
   8756..8891    +  rep_origin     SV40 ori: SV40 origin of replication
   8912..8930    -  promoter       T7 promoter: promoter for bacteriophage T7 RNA polymerase
   8938..9093    +  CDS            lacZα (fragment): LacZα fragment of β-galactosidase; lacZ fragment
   9098..9526    +  rep_origin     f1 ori (sequence partly withheld): f1 bacteriophage origin of replication; arrow indicates direction of (+) strand synthesis
   9579..9683    +  promoter       AmpR promoter: bla
   9684..10544   +  CDS            AmpR: β-lactamase; bla; confers resistance to ampicillin, carbenicillin, and related antibiotics
  10715..11303   +  rep_origin     ori: high-copy-number ColE1/pMB1/pBR322/pUC origin of replication
  11486..11578   +  CDS            lacI (fragment): lac repressor; lacI; The lac repressor binds to the lac operator to inhibit transcription in E. coli. This inhibition can be relieved by adding lactose or isopropyl-β-D-thiogalactopyranoside (IPTG).
