[The description below was written by a language model from this plasmid's Addgene catalogue record and pLannotate feature annotations shown in this document.]
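Description:
pLentiCRISPR-v1-sgNADK2 is an all-in-one lentiviral CRISPR plasmid built on the pLentiCRISPR v1 backbone, designed to deliver Streptococcus pyogenes Cas9 together with a single guide RNA against human NADK2 (also known as MNADK or C5orf33). It is propagated in E. coli through a high-copy ColE1/pUC-type origin with ampicillin selection (β-lactamase). The backbone also carries an f1 origin, an SV40 origin and poly(A) signal, and remnants of a lac/lacZα cloning region flanked by T3 and T7 promoters.

The transfer cassette has a third-generation layout. An RSV promoter drives a truncated HIV-1 5′ LTR, followed by the Ψ packaging signal with a gag fragment, the Rev response element for nuclear export of the genomic RNA, a cPPT/CTS element, and a self-inactivating ΔU3 3′ LTR that limits LTR-driven transcription after integration. Within this unit, a human U6 RNA polymerase III promoter transcribes the NADK2-targeting spacer fused to the Cas9 gRNA scaffold. The spacer was inserted between BsmBI sites that were destroyed during cloning. Downstream, an EF-1α core promoter drives Cas9, which the annotation splits into contiguous N- and C-terminal segments covering one continuous stretch. This is followed by a puromycin N-acetyltransferase coding sequence, and a WPRE boosts transcript expression. The feature table does not annotate the linker between Cas9 and PuroR, so the record does not state how the two are coupled.

After packaging into lentiviral particles and transduction of mammalian cells, puromycin selection enriches for integrants in which Cas9 and the guide can disrupt NADK2. The associated publication concerns NAD kinase dependence in folate-dependent nucleotide synthesis.
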