Addgene plasmid #233897: pLentiCRISPR-v1-sgNADK2
Purpose: lentiviral vector expressing Cas9 and an sgRNA targeting NADK2
Depositing lab: Jason Cantor. Depositing organization: Morgridge Institute for Research. Publication: Cytosolic NADK is conditionally essential for folate-dependent nucleotide synthesis. Flickinger KM, Mellado Fritz CA, Huggler KS, Wade GM, Chang GR, Fox KC, Simcox JA, Cantor JR. Nat Metab. 2025 May 2. doi: 10.1038/s42255-025-01272-3. PubMed 40316835.
Backbone
  Vector backbone: pLentiCRISPR v1
  Vector type: Mammalian Expression, Lentiviral, CRISPR
  Selectable markers: Puromycin
Growth in bacteria
  Bacterial resistance: Ampicillin, 100 μg/mL
  Growth temperature: 37°C
  Growth strain: NEB Stable
  Copy number: High Copy
Gene/Insert
  Gene/Insert name: sgRNA targeting NADK2
  gRNA/shRNA sequence: CTGCTCGAACTCGTACCGGG
  Species: H. sapiens (human)
  Entrez Gene: NADK2 (a.k.a. C5orf33, DECRD, MNADK, NADKD1)
  Promoter: U6
  Cloning method: Restriction Enzyme; 5′ cloning site BsmBI (destroyed during cloning); 3′ cloning site BsmBI (destroyed during cloning)
  Sequencing primers: 5′ GTTTTAAAATGGACTATCATATGCTTACCG
Terms and licenses: Academic/Nonprofit Terms; Industry Terms: Not Available to Industry
How to cite: pLentiCRISPR-v1-sgNADK2 was a gift from Jason Cantor (Addgene plasmid # 233897 ; http://n2t.net/addgene:233897 ; RRID:Addgene_233897)
